>Addgene plasmid #219315 | SFFV-XBP1-Brd 391 | addgene full sequence | sequence record 473155 | Addgene NGS Result
ATTTATGCAGAGGCCGAGGCCGCCTCGGCCTCTGAGCTATTCCAGAAGTAGTGAGGAGGCTTTTTTGGAG
GCCTAGGGACGTACCCAATTCGCCCTATAGTGAGTCGTATTACGCGCGCTCACTGGCCGTCGTTTTACAA
CGTCGTGACTGGGAAAACCCTGGCGTTACCCAACTTAATCGCCTTGCAGCACATCCCCCTTTCGCCAGCT
GGCGTAATAGCGAAGAGGCCCGCACCGATCGCCCTTCCCAACAGTTGCGCAGCCTGAATGGCGAATGGG
[124 nt withheld, positions 280-403]
C
[91 nt withheld, positions 405-495]
A
[49 nt withheld, positions 497-545]
CCTTTGACGTTGGAGTCCACGTTCTTT
[37 nt withheld, positions 573-609]
ACCCTATCTCGGTCTATTCTTTTGATTTATAAGGGATTTTGCCGATTTCGGCCTATTGGTTAAAAAATGA
GCTGATTTAACAAAAATTTAACGCGAATTTTAACAAAATATTAACGCTTACAATTTAGGTGGCACTTTTC
GGGGAAATGTGCGCGGAACCCCTATTTGTTTATTTTTCTAAATACATTCAAATATGTATCCGCTCATGAG
ACAATAACCCTGATAAATGCTTCAATAATATTGAAAAAGGAAGAGTATGAGTATTCAACATTTCCGTGTC
GCCCTTATTCCCTTTTTTGCGGCATTTTGCCTTCCTGTTTTTGCTCACCCAGAAACGCTGGTGAAAGTAA
AAGATGCTGAAGATCAGTTGGGTGCACGAGTGGGTTACATCGAACTGGATCTCAACAGCGGTAAGATCCT
TGAGAGTTTTCGCCCCGAAGAACGTTTTCCAATGATGAGCACTTTTAAAGTTCTGCTATGTGGCGCGGTA
TTATCCCGTATTGACGCCGGGCAAGAGCAACTCGGTCGCCGCATACACTATTCTCAGAATGACTTGGTTG
AGTACTCACCAGTCACAGAAAAGCATCTTACGGATGGCATGACAGTAAGAGAATTATGCAGTGCTGCCAT
AACCATGAGTGATAACACTGCGGCCAACTTACTTCTGACAACGATCGGAGGACCGAAGGAGCTAACCGCT
TTTTTGCACAACATGGGGGATCATGTAACTCGCCTTGATCGTTGGGAACCGGAGCTGAATGAAGCCATAC
CAAACGACGAGCGTGACACCACGATGCCTGTAGCAATGGCAACAACGTTGCGCAAACTATTAACTGGCGA
ACTACTTACTCTAGCTTCCCGGCAACAATTAATAGACTGGATGGAGGCGGATAAAGTTGCAGGACCACTT
CTGCGCTCGGCCCTTCCGGCTGGCTGGTTTATTGCTGATAAATCTGGAGCCGGTGAGCGTGGGTCTCGCG
GTATCATTGCAGCACTGGGGCCAGATGGTAAGCCCTCCCGTATCGTAGTTATCTACACGACGGGGAGTCA
GGCAACTATGGATGAACGAAATAGACAGATCGCTGAGATAGGTGCCTCACTGATTAAGCATTGGTAACTG
TCAGACCAAGTTTACTCATATATACTTTAGATTGATTTAAAACTTCATTTTTAATTTAAAAGGATCTAGG
TGAAGATCCTTTTTGATAATCTCATGACCAAAATCCCTTAACGTGAGTTTTCGTTCCACTGAGCGTCAGA
CCCCGTAGAAAAGATCAAAGGATCTTCTTGAGATCCTTTTTTTCTGCGCGTAATCTGCTGCTTGCAAACA
AAAAAACCACCGCTACCAGCGGTGGTTTGTTTGCCGGATCAAGAGCTACCAACTCTTTTTCCGAAGGTAA
CTGGCTTCAGCAGAGCGCAGATACCAAATACTGTTCTTCTAGTGTAGCCGTAGTTAGGCCACCACTTCAA
GAACTCTGTAGCACCGCCTACATACCTCGCTCTGCTAATCCTGTTACCAGTGGCTGCTGCCAGTGGCGAT
AAGTCGTGTCTTACCGGGTTGGACTCAAGACGATAGTTACCGGATAAGGCGCAGCGGTCGGGCTGAACGG
GGGGTTCGTGCACACAGCCCAGCTTGGAGCGAACGACCTACACCGAACTGAGATACCTACAGCGTGAGCT
ATGAGAAAGCGCCACGCTTCCCGAAGGGAGAAAGGCGGACAGGTATCCGGTAAGCGGCAGGGTCGGAACA
GGAGAGCGCACGAGGGAGCTTCCAGGGGGAAACGCCTGGTATCTTTATAGTCCTGTCGGGTTTCGCCACC
TCTGACTTGAGCGTCGATTTTTGTGATGCTCGTCAGGGGGGCGGAGCCTATGGAAAAACGCCAGCAACGC
GGCCTTTTTACGGTTCCTGGCCTTTTGCTGGCCTTTTGCTCACATGTTCTTTCCTGCGTTATCCCCTGAT
TCTGTGGATAACCGTATTACCGCCTTTGAGTGAGCTGATACCGCTCGCCGCAGCCGAACGACCGAGCGCA
GCGAGTCAGTGAGCGAGGAAGCGGAAGAGCGCCCAATACGCAAACCGCCTCTCCCCGCGCGTTGGCCGAT
TCATTAATGCAGCTGGCACGACAGGTTTCCCGACTGGAAAGCGGGCAGTGAGCGCAACGCAATTAATGTG
AGTTAGCTCACTCATTAGGCACCCCAGGCTTTACACTTTATGCTTCCGGCTCGTATGTTGTGTGGAATTG
TGAGCGGATAACAATTTCACACAGGAAACAGCTATGACCATGATTACGCCAAGCGCGCAATTAACCCTCA
CTAAAGGGAACAAAAGCTGGAGCTGCAAGCTTAATGTAGTCTTATGCAATACTCTTGTAGTCTTGCAACA
TGGTAACGATGAGTTAGCAACATGCCTTACAAGGAGAGAAAAAGCACCGTGCATGCCGATTGGTGGAAGT
AAGGTGGTACGATCGTGCCTTATTAGGAAGGCAACAGACGGGTCTGACATGGATTGGACGAACCACTGAA
TTGCCGCATTGCAGAGATATTGTATTTAAGTGCCTAGCTCGATACATAAACGGGTCTCTCTGGTTAGACC
AGATCTGAGCCTGGGAGCTCTCTGGCTAACTAGGGAACCCACTGCTTAAGCCTCAATAAAGCTTGCCTTG
AGTGCTTCAAGTAGTGTGTGCCCGTCTGTTGTGTGACTCTGGTAACTAGAGATCCCTCAGACCCTTTTAG
TCAGTGTGGAAAATCTCTAGCAGTGGCGCCCGAACAGGGACTTGAAAGCGAAAGGGAAACCAGAGGAGCT
CTCTCGACGCAGGACTCGGCTTGCTGAAGCGCGCACGGCAAGAGGCGAGGGGCGGCGACTGGTGAGTACG
CCAAAAATTTTGACTAGCGGAGGCTAGAAGGAGAGAGATGGGTGCGAGAGCGTCAGTATTAAGCGGGGGA
GAATTAGATCGCGATGGGAAAAAATTCGGTTAAGGCCAGGGGGAAAGAAAAAATATAAATTAAAACATAT
AGTATGGGCAAGCAGGGAGCTAGAACGATTCGCAGTTAATCCTGGCCTGTTAGAAACATCAGAAGGCTGT
AGACAAATACTGGGACAGCTACAACCATCCCTTCAGACAGGATCAGAAGAACTTAGATCATTATATAATA
CAGTAGCAACCCTCTATTGTGTGCATCAAAGGATAGAGATAAAAGACACCAAGGAAGCTTTAGACAAGAT
AGAGGAAGAGCAAAACAAAAGTAAGACCACCGCACAGCAAGCGGCCGCTGATCTTCAGACCTGGAGGAGG
AGATATGAGGGACAATTGGAGAAGTGAATTATATAAATATAAAGTAGTAAAAATTGAACCATTAGGAGTA
GCACCCACCAAGGCAAAGAGAAGAGTGGTGCAGAGAGAAAAAAGAGCAGTGGGAATAGGAGCTTTGTTCC
TTGGGTTCTTGGGAGCAGCAGGAAGCACTATGGGCGCAGCGTCAATGACGCTGACGGTACAGGCCAGACA
ATTATTGTCTGGTATAGTGCAGCAGCAGAACAATTTGCTGAGGGCTATTGAGGCGCAACAGCATCTGTTG
CAACTCACAGTCTGGGGCATCAAGCAGCTCCAGGCAAGAATCCTGGCTGTGGAAAGATACCTAAAGGATC
AACAGCTCCTGGGGATTTGGGGTTGCTCTGGAAAACTCATTTGCACCACTGCTGTGCCTTGGAATGCTAG
TTGGAGTAATAAATCTCTGGAACAGATTTGGAATCACACGACCTGGATGGAGTGGGACAGAGAAATTAAC
AATTACACAAGCTTAATACACTCCTTAATTGAAGAATCGCAAAACCAGCAAGAAAAGAATGAACAAGAAT
TATTGGAATTAGATAAATGGGCAAGTTTGTGGAATTGGTTTAACATAACAAATTGGCTGTGGTATATAAA
ATTATTCATAATGATAGTAGGAGGCTTGGTAGGTTTAAGAATAGTTTTTGCTGTACTTTCTATAGTGAAT
AGAGTTAGGCAGGGATATTCACCATTATCGTTTCAGACCCACCTCCCAACCCCGAGGGGACCCGACAGGC
CCGAAGGAATAGAAGAAGAAGGTGGAGAGAGAGACAGAGACAGATCCATTCGATTAGTGAACGGATCTCG
ACGGTATCGGTTAACTTTTAAAAGAAAAGGGGGGATTGGGGGGTACAGTGCAGGGGAAAGAATAGTAGAC
ATAATAGCAACAGACATACAAACTAAAGAATTACAAAAACAAATTACAAAAATTCAAAATTTTATCGATC
ACGAGACTAGCCTCGAGCTGGCTGCAGTAACGCCATTTTGCAAGGCATGGAAAAATACCAAACCAAGAAT
AGAGAAGTTCAGATCAAGGGCGGGTACATGAAAATAGCTAACGTTGGGCCAAACAGGATATCTGCGGTGA
GCAGTTTCGGCCCCGGCCCGGGGCCAAGAACAGATGGTCACCGCAGTTTCGGCCCCGGCCCGAGGCCAAG
AACAGATGGTCCCCAGATATGGCCCAACCCTCAGCAGTTTCTTAAGACCCATCAGATGTTTCCAGGCTCC
CCCAAGGACCTGAAATGACCCTGCGCCTTATTTGAATTAACCAATCAGCCTGCTTCTCGCTTCTGTTCGC
GCGCTTCTGCTTCCCGAGCTCTATAAAAGAGCTCACAACCCCTCACTCGGCGCGCCAGTCCTCCGACAGA
CTGAGTCGGCCGGTCGAATCAAGCTTATCGATACCGTCGACGGATCCGCTAGCCCGCGGTTCGAAATGGT
CGTTGTCGCCGCCGCACCAAATCCCGCAGATGGCACTCCAAAGGTGCTTCTGTTGAGCGGCCAACCTGCT
TCTGCGGCTGGCGCACCAGCAGGACAAGCTCTCCCTTTGATGGTACCCGCACAACGCGGTGCAAGTCCAG
AAGCTGCTAGCGGCGGTCTCCCACAAGCACGGAAACGCCAACGGCTGACACATCTCTCCCCTGAAGAGAA
AGCACTCAGACGTAAGCTTAAGAATAGGGTTGCGGCCCAAACAGCACGAGACCGTAAGAAAGCCCGGATG
TCCGAATTGGAGCAACAGGTCGTGGACCTCGAGGAAGAAAATCAGAAGCTGCTCCTCGAGAACCAACTCT
TGCGTGAAAAGACCCACGGACTCGTGGTAGAAAATCAAGAACTGAGGCAACGACTGGGAATGGACGCTTT
GGTGGCCGAGGAAGAAGCTGAGGCTAAAGGAAACGAGGTTCGCCCCGTCGCTGGTTCCGCCGAATCTGCG
GCTCTTCGCTTACGGGCCCCTCTCCAACAAGTTCAAGCTCAACTGTCCCCACTGCAAAATATTAGTCCCT
GGATACTTGCAGTTCTGACTCTCCAAATCCAAAGCTTGATTAGTTGCTGGGCCTTTTGGACGACCTGGAC
GCAATCCTGCTCAAGCAACGCACTGCCACAATCCCTTCCCGCTTGGCGGTCCTCACAAAGAAGTACACAG
AAAGATCCTGTACCATATCAACCACCTTTCTTATGCCAATGGGGTAGACACCAACCTTCCTGGAAACCCC
TGATGAATTGAACCGGTCGGATCCCCCGGGCTGCAGGAATTCGAGCATCTTACCGCCATTTATTCCCATA
TTTGTTCTGTTTTTCTTGATTTGGGTATACATTTAAATGTTAATAAAACAAAATGGTGGGGCAATCATTT
ACATTTTTAGGGATATGTAATTACTAGTTCAGGTGTATTGCCACAAGACAAACATGTTAAGAAACTTTCC
CGTTATTTACGCTCTGTTCCTGTTAATCAACCTCTGGATTACAAAATTTGTGAAAGATTGACTGATATTC
TTAACTATGTTGCTCCTTTTACGCTGTGTGGATATGCTGCTTTAATGCCTCTGTATCATGCTATTGCTTC
CCGTACGGCTTTCGTTTTCTCCTCCTTGTATAAATCCTGGTTGCTGTCTCTTTATGAGGAGTTGTGGCCC
GTTGTCCGTCAACGTGGCGTGGTGTGCTCTGTGTTTGCTGACGCAACCCCCACTGGCTGGGGCATTGCCA
CCACCTGTCAACTCCTTTCTGGGACTTTCGCTTTCCCCCTCCCGATCGCCACGGCAGAACTCATCGCCGC
CTGCCTTGCCCGCTGCTGGACAGGGGCTAGGTTGCTGGGCACTGATAATTCCGTGGTGTTGTCGGGGAAG
CTGACGTCCTTTGCAATTCGATATCAAGCTGTACCTTCTAGATGTACATAGAACCCAGCGCTTCTAGACC
AATGACTTACAAGGCAGCTGTAGATCTTAGCCACTTTTTAAAAGAAAAGGGGGGACTGGAAGGGCTAATT
CACTCCCAACGAAGACAAGATCTGCTTTTTGCTTGTACTGGGTCTCTCTGGTTAGACCAGATCTGAGCCT
GGGAGCTCTCTGGCTAACTAGGGAACCCACTGCTTAAGCCTCAATAAAGCTTGCCTTGAGTGCTTCAAGT
AGTGTGTGCCCGTCTGTTGTGTGACTCTGGTAACTAGAGATCCCTCAGACCCTTTTAGTCAGTGTGGAAA
ATCTCTAGCAGTAGTAGTTCATGTCATCTTATTATTCAGTATTTATAACTTGCAAAGAAATGAATATCAG
AGAGTGAGAGGAACTTGTTTATTGCAGCTTATAATGGTTACAAATAAAGCAATAGCATCACAAATTTCAC
AAATAAAGCATTTTTTTCACTGCATTCTAGTTGTGGTTTGTCCAAACTCATCAATGTATCTTATCATGTC
TGGCTCTAGCTATCCCGCCCCTAACTCCGCCCATCCCGCCCCTAACTCCGCCCAGTTCCGCCCATTCTCC
GCCCCATGGCTGACTAATTTTTTTT
Features (pLannotate 1.2.2; 29 found; start..end, strand, type, name):
     94..112     -  promoter       T7 promoter: promoter for bacteriophage T7 RNA polymerase
    120..275     +  CDS            lacZα (fragment): LacZα fragment of β-galactosidase; lacZ fragment
    280..708     +  rep_origin     f1 ori (sequence partly withheld): f1 bacteriophage origin of replication; arrow indicates direction of (+) strand synthesis
    761..865     +  promoter       AmpR promoter: bla
    866..1726    +  CDS            AmpR: β-lactamase; bla; confers resistance to ampicillin, carbenicillin, and related antibiotics
   1897..2485    +  rep_origin     ori: high-copy-number ColE1/pMB1/pBR322/pUC origin of replication
   2668..2760    +  CDS            lacI (fragment): lac repressor; lacI; The lac repressor binds to the lac operator to inhibit transcription in E. coli. This inhibition can be relieved by adding lactose or isopropyl-β-D-thiogalactopyranoside (IPTG).
   2773..2794    +  protein_bind   CAP binding site: CAP binding activates transcription in the presence of cAMP. E. coli catabolite activator protein
   2809..2839    +  promoter       lac promoter: promoter for the E. coli lac operon
   2847..2863    +  protein_bind   lac operator: The lac repressor binds to the lac operator to inhibit transcription in E. coli. This inhibition can be relieved by adding lactose or isopropyl-β-D-thiogalactopyranoside (IPTG). lac repressor encoded by lacI
   2908..2926    +  promoter       T3 promoter: promoter for bacteriophage T3 RNA polymerase
   2954..3180    +  promoter       RSV promoter: Rous sarcoma virus enhancer/promoter
   3181..3361    +  LTR            5' LTR (truncated): truncated 5' long terminal repeat (LTR) from HIV-1
   3408..3533    +  misc_feature   HIV-1 Ψ: packaging signal of human immunodeficiency virus type 1
   3517..3880    +  CDS            HIV-1 gag (fragment): gag protein from human immunodeficiency virus 1; gag
   4026..4259    +  misc_feature   RRE: The Rev response element (RRE) of HIV-1 allows for Rev-dependent mRNA export from the nucleus to the cytoplasm.
   4636..4736    +  CDS            Rev (fragment): human immunodeficiency virus 1 (HIV-1) Rev protein; rev; enhances nuclear export of unspliced and incompletely spliced viral mRNAs
   4755..4872    +  misc_feature   cPPT/CTS: central polypurine tract and central termination sequence of HIV-1
   4906..5307    +  promoter       SFFV promoter: spleen focus-forming virus long terminal repeat (LTR) promoter
   5317..5340    +  misc_feature   MCS (fragment): pBluescript multiple cloning site
   5365..6147    +  CDS            XBP1: XBP1_HUMAN - Also known as TREB5 From Homo sapiens (Human).
   6158..6183    +  misc_feature   MCS (fragment): pBluescript multiple cloning site
   6183..6242    +  CDS            S (fragment): HBSAG_WHV6 - Experimental evidence at transcript level: Swiss-Prot protein existence level 2. The middle envelope protein plays an important role in the budding of the virion. It is involved in the induction of budding in a nucleocapsid independent way. In this process the majority of envelope proteins bud to form subviral lipoprotein particles of 22 nm of diameter that do not contain a nucleocapsid (By similarity). From Woodchuck hepatitis B virus (isolate w64/pWS23) (WHV).
   6374..6777    +  misc_feature   WPRE: woodchuck hepatitis virus posttranscriptional regulatory element
   6835..6894    +  CDS            nef (fragment): NEF_HV1Z2 - Experimental evidence at protein level: Swiss-Prot protein existence level 1. Extracellular Nef protein targets CD4(+) T-lymphocytes for apoptosis by interacting with CXCR4 surface receptors. From Human immunodeficiency virus type 1 group M subtype D (isolate Z2/CDC-Z34) (HIV-1).
   6896..7129    +  LTR            3' LTR (ΔU3): self-inactivating 3' long terminal repeat (LTR) from HIV-1
   7201..7322    +  polyA_signal   SV40 poly(A) signal: SV40 polyadenylation signal
   7341..7362    +  rep_origin     SV40 ori (fragment): SV40 origin of replication
   7362..73      +  rep_origin     SV40 ori (across the origin): SV40 origin of replication
