[The description below was written by a language model from this plasmid's Addgene catalogue record and pLannotate feature annotations shown in this document.]
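Description:
SFFV-XBP1-Brd 391 is a lentiviral transfer plasmid built on the SFFV-MCS backbone for expressing the human transcription factor XBP1 in mammalian cells, with a construct-specific DNA barcode attached. In bacteria it is maintained through a high-copy ColE1/pUC-type origin and selected with ampicillin via the β-lactamase gene. The pBluescript-like scaffold also contributes an f1 origin, lac regulatory remnants, a lacZα fragment and flanking T7 and T3 promoters. An SV40 poly(A) signal and SV40 origin sequences lie outside the viral cassette.

The viral portion has a third-generation, self-inactivating layout. An RSV promoter drives a truncated HIV-1 5' LTR, followed by the Ψ packaging signal with a partial gag sequence, the Rev response element and the cPPT/CTS, and the cassette ends with a ΔU3 3' LTR. These elements allow the genomic RNA to be produced, exported and packaged when helper functions are supplied in trans. After integration, LTR promoter activity is lost, so expression depends on the internal promoter. That promoter is the spleen focus-forming virus (SFFV) LTR promoter, placed upstream of the roughly 0.8 kb XBP1 coding sequence, which was inserted between retained Bsp119I and BstHI sites. A WPRE downstream enhances transcript stability and expression; the short woodchuck hepatitis S annotation just before it is probably part of the same viral element.

According to the depositor, the barcode was cloned into an XbaI site after the WPRE, giving the order SFFV–TF–WPRE–barcode; the barcode itself is not annotated in the feature table. No tag, reporter or mammalian selection marker is recorded. The plasmid belongs to a barcoded transcription factor collection for combinatorial screening in immune cell reprogramming, where the barcode presumably identifies which factor each cell received.
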