Addgene plasmid #219315: SFFV-XBP1-Brd 391
Purpose: Transcription factor XBP1 with a specific barcode assigned.
Depositing lab: Filipe Pereira. Depositing organization: Center for Neuroscience and Cell Biology, University of Coimbra. Publication: A combinatorial transcription factor screening platform for immune cell reprogramming. Kurochkin I, Altman AR, Caiado I, Pertiga-Cabral D, Halitzki E, Minaeva M, Zimmermannova O, Henriques-Oliveira L, Klein D, Nair M, Oliveira D, Cajal LR, Knittel R, Feick C, Ringner M, Martin M, Cirovic B, Pires CF, Rosa FF, Sitnicka E, Theis FJ, Pereira CF. Cell Syst. 2026 Jan 21;17(1):101457. doi: 10.1016/j.cels.2025.101457. Epub 2026 Jan 14. PubMed 41539305.
Backbone
  Vector backbone: SFFV-MCS
  Backbone size w/o insert (bp): 6638
  Vector type: Lentiviral
Growth in bacteria
  Bacterial resistance: Ampicillin, 100 μg/mL
  Growth temperature: 37°C
  Growth strain: NEB Stable
  Copy number: High Copy
Gene/Insert
  Gene/Insert name: XBP1
  Species: H. sapiens (human)
  Insert size (bp): 786
  Entrez Gene: XBP1 (a.k.a. TREB-5, TREB5, XBP-1, XBP2)
  Promoter: The spleen focus-forming virus (SFFV) promoter
  Cloning method: Restriction Enzyme; 5′ cloning site Bsp119I (not destroyed); 3′ cloning site BstHI (not destroyed)
Terms and licenses: Academic/Nonprofit Terms; Industry Terms: Not Available to Industry
Depositor comments: Barcode sequence cloned into XbaI restriction site. Design of plasmid is as follows: SFFV-[TF sequence]-WPRE-[Barcode sequence].
How to cite: SFFV-XBP1-Brd 391 was a gift from Filipe Pereira (Addgene plasmid # 219315 ; http://n2t.net/addgene:219315 ; RRID:Addgene_219315)
