>Addgene plasmid #219315 | SFFV-XBP1-Brd 391 | depositor partial sequence | sequence record 428426 | Barcode sequence
TGTACATAGAACCCAGCGCT
